Addgene plasmid #112522: pCON1-ProD.mCherry
Purpose: ProD driven mCherry expression with synTT
Depositing lab: Olivia Steele-Mortimer. Depositing organization: National Institute of Allergy and Infectious Diseases (NIAID). Publication: Predictable, Tunable Protein Production in Salmonella for Studying Host-Pathogen Interactions. Cooper KG, Chong A, Starr T, Finn CE, Steele-Mortimer O. Front Cell Infect Microbiol. 2017 Nov 16;7:475. doi: 10.3389/fcimb.2017.00475. eCollection 2017. PubMed 29201859.
Backbone
  Vector backbone: pFPV-mCherry
  Vector type: Bacterial Expression
Growth in bacteria
  Bacterial resistance: Ampicillin, 100 μg/mL
  Growth temperature: 37°C
  Growth strain: DH5alpha
  Copy number: Low Copy
Gene/Insert
  Gene/Insert name: ProD mCherry TT
  Species: Synthetic
  Promoter: ProD
  Cloning method: Restriction Enzyme; 5′ cloning site unknown (unknown if destroyed)
Terms and licenses: Academic/Nonprofit Terms; Industry Terms: Not Available to Industry
How to cite: pCON1-ProD.mCherry was a gift from Olivia Steele-Mortimer (Addgene plasmid # 112522 ; http://n2t.net/addgene:112522 ; RRID:Addgene_112522)
