[The description below was written by a language model from this plasmid's Addgene catalogue record and pLannotate feature annotations shown in this document.]
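Description:
pCON1-ProD.mCherry is a bacterial expression plasmid of about 5.1 kb, built on the pFPV-mCherry backbone, that produces the red fluorescent protein mCherry constitutively from the synthetic ProD promoter. It is maintained under ampicillin selection through a β-lactamase gene with its native bla promoter and replicates from a ColE1/pMB1-type origin. The automated annotation labels this origin generically as high copy, whereas the catalogue entry lists the plasmid as low copy. The backbone also carries remnants of the broad-host-range plasmid RSF1010: an origin of transfer, mobC and a partial mobA. These are mobilisation functions that can allow conjugative transfer when a helper conjugative plasmid is present. Only a short fragment of the RSF1010 oriV is detected, along with a fragment of a tetracycline resistance gene and a piece of a pUC-type multiple cloning site. These appear to be non-functional leftovers of earlier cloning steps.

The payload is a compact synthetic cassette described as ProD–mCherry–TT. The ProD promoter is not picked up as a feature in either table, but the catalogue places it upstream of the mCherry coding sequence. The open reading frame is followed by a tandem terminator made of the E. coli rrnB T1 terminator and the phage T7 early terminator (T7Te), which corresponds to the "synTT" named in the stated purpose and should limit read-through into the backbone. The depositor and sequencing-verified records differ by one nucleotide in length and show the same feature order. According to the associated publication title, the plasmid belongs to work on predictable, tunable protein production in Salmonella for host–pathogen interaction studies, where constitutive mCherry would serve to label the bacteria fluorescently.
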