Features (pLannotate 1.2.2; 12 found; start..end, strand, type, name):
    217..924     +  CDS            mCherry: mCherry is a basic (constitutively fluorescent) red fluorescent protein published in 2004, derived from Discosoma sp.. It is reported to be a very rapidly-maturing monomer with low acid sensitivity.
    948..1019    +  terminator     rrnB T1 terminator: transcription terminator T1 from the E. coli rrnB gene
   1035..1062    +  terminator     T7Te terminator: phage T7 early transcription terminator
   1125..1276    +  CDS            TcR (fragment): tetracycline efflux protein; tet; confers resistance to tetracycline
   1271..1333    -  rep_origin     RSF1010 oriV (fragment): replication origin of the broad-host-range plasmid RSF1010; requires the RSF1010 RepA/B/C proteins for replication (Scholz et al., 1989)
   1363..1644    -  CDS            mobC: MOBC_ECOLX - Protein predicted: Swiss-Prot protein existence level 4. This protein is essential to promote the specific transfer of the plasmid in the presence of conjugative plasmids. From Escherichia coli.
   1675..1762    +  oriT           RSF1010 oriT: origin of transfer of the broad-host-range plasmid RSF1010 (Scholz et al., 1989)
   1843..3063    +  CDS            mobA (fragment): MOBA2_ECOLX - Also known as repB. Experimental evidence at protein level: Swiss-Prot protein existence level 1. Part of the relaxosome complex that is responsible for plasmid transfer during conjugation. Locally unwinds DNA and catalyzes the cleavage of one of the DNA strands at oriT. The cleaved strand is then transferred through the dedicated type IV secretion apparatus. MobA remains covalently linked at the 5' end of the strand, and once in the recipient cell, it probably catalyzes the rejoining of the two ends of the strand, re-forming the circular plasmid DNA. The primase activity of MobA
   3246..3834    -  rep_origin     ori: high-copy-number ColE1/pMB1/pBR322/pUC origin of replication
   4005..4865    -  CDS            AmpR: β-lactamase; bla; confers resistance to ampicillin, carbenicillin, and related antibiotics
   4866..4970    -  promoter       AmpR promoter: bla
   5071..19      +  misc_feature   MCS (fragment) (across the origin): pUC18/19 multiple cloning site
>Addgene plasmid #112522 | pCON1-ProD.mCherry | depositor full sequence | sequence record 211975 | Full Sequence
TTCGAGCTCGGTACCCGGGCACAGCTAACACCACGTCGTCCCTATCTGCTGCCCTAGGTCTATGAGTGGT
TGCTGGATAACTTTACGGGCATGCATAAGGCTCGTATAATATATTCAGGGAGACCACAACGGTTTCCCTC
TACAAATAATTTTGTTTAACTTTTACTAGAGTCACACAGGAAAGTACTAGTCTAGATTTAAGAAGGAGAT
ATACATATGGTGAGCAAGGGCGAGGAGGATAACATGGCCATCATCAAGGAGTTCATGCGCTTCAAGGTGC
ACATGGAGGGCTCCGTGAACGGCCACGAGTTCGAGATCGAGGGCGAGGGCGAGGGCCGCCCCTACGAGGG
CACCCAGACCGCCAAGCTGAAGGTGACCAAGGGTGGCCCCCTGCCCTTCGCCTGGGACATCCTGTCCCCT
CAGTTCATGTACGGCTCCAAGGCCTACGTGAAGCACCCCGCCGACATCCCCGACTACTTGAAGCTGTCCT
TCCCCGAGGGCTTCAAGTGGGAGCGCGTGATGAACTTCGAGGACGGCGGCGTGGTGACCGTGACCCAGGA
CTCCTCCCTGCAGGACGGCGAGTTCATCTACAAGGTGAAGCTGCGCGGCACCAACTTCCCCTCCGACGGC
CCCGTAATGCAGAAGAAGACCATGGGCTGGGAGGCCTCCTCCGAGCGGATGTACCCCGAGGACGGCGCCC
TGAAGGGCGAGATCAAGCAGAGGCTGAAGCTGAAGGACGGCGGCCACTACGACGCTGAGGTCAAGACCAC
CTACAAGGCCAAGAAGCCCGTGCAGCTGCCCGGCGCCTACAACGTCAACATCAAGTTGGACATCACCTCC
CACAACGAGGACTACACCATCGTGGAACAGTACGAACGCGCCGAGGGCCGCCACTCCACCGGCGGCATGG
ACGAGCTGTACAAGTAAGCATGCAAGCTTCCAGGCATCAAATAAAACGAAAGGCTCAGTCGAAAGACTGG
GCCTTTCGTTTTATCTGTTGTTTGTCGGTGAACGCTCTCTACTAGAGTCACACTGGCTCACCTTCGGGTG
GGCCTTTCTGCGTTTATAAAGCTTAATGCGGTAGTTTATCACAGTTAAATTGCTAACGCAGTCAGGCACC
GTGTATGAAATCTAACAATGCGCTCATCGTCATCCTCGGCACCGTCACCCTGGATGCTGTAGGCATAGGC
TTGGTTATGCCGGTACTGCCGGGCCTCTTGCGGGATATCGTCCATTCCGACAGCATCGCCAGTCACTATG
GCGTGCTGCTAGCGCTTTTAGCCGCTTTAGCGGCCTTTCCCCCTACCCGAAGGGTGGGGGCGCGTGTGCA
GCCCCGCAGGGCCTGTCTCGGTCGATCATTCAGCCCGGCTCATCCTTCTGGCGTGGCGGCAGACCGAACA
AGGCGCGGTCGTGGTCGCGTTCAAGGTACGCATCCATTGCCGCCATGAGCCGATCCTCCGGCCACTCGCT
GCTGTTCACCTTGGCCAAAATCATGGCCCCCACCAGCACCTTGCGCCTTGTTTCGTTCTTGCGCTCTTGC
TGCTGTTCCCTTGCCCGCACCCGCTGAATTTCGGCATTGATTCGCGCTCGTTGTTCTTCGAGCTTGGCCA
GCCGATCCGCCGCCTTGTTGCTCCCCTTAACCATCTTGACACCCCATTGTTAATGTGCTGTCTCGTAGGC
TATCATGGAGGCACAGCGGCGGCAATCCCGACCCTACTTTGTAGGGGAGGGCGCACTTACCGGTTTCTCT
TCGAGAAACTGGCCTAACGGCCACCCTTCGGGCGGTGCGCTCTCCGAGGGCCATTGCATGGAGCCGAAAA
GCAAAAGCAACAGCGAGGCAGCATGGCGATTTATCACCTTACGGCGAAAACCGGCAGCAGGTCGGGCGGC
CAATCGGCCAGGGCCAAGGCCGACTACATCCAGCGCGAAGGCAAGTATGCCCGCGACATGGATGAAGTCT
TGCACGCCGAATCCGGGCACATGCCGGAGTTCGTCGAGCGGCCCGCCGACTACTGGGATGCTGCCGACCT
GTATGAACGCGCCAATGGGCGGCTGTTCAAGGAGGTCGAATTTGCCCTGCCGGTCGAGCTGACCCTCGAC
CAGCAGAAGGCGCTGGCGTCCGAGTTCGCCCAGCACCTGACCGGTGCCGAGCGCCTGCCGTATACGCTGG
CCATCCATGCCGGTGGCGGCGAGAACCCGCACTGCCACCTGATGATCTCCGAGCGGATCAATGACGGCAT
CGAGCGGCCCGCCGCTCAGTGGTTCAAGCGGTACAACGGCAAGACCCCGGAGAAGGGCGGGGCACAGAAG
ACCGAAGCGCTCAAGCCCAAGGCATGGCTTGAGCAGACCCGCGAGGCATGGGCCGACCATGCCAACCGGG
CATTAGAGCGGGCTGGCCACGACGCCCGCATTGACCACAGAACACTTGAGGCGCAGGGCATCGAGCGCCT
GCCCGGTGTTCACCTGGGGCCGAACGTGGTGGAGATGGAAGGCCGGGGCATCCGCACCGACCGGGCAGAC
GTGGCCCTGAACATCGACACCGCCAACGCCCAGATCATCGACTTACAGGAATACCGGGAGGCAATAGACC
ATGAACGCAATCGACAGAGTGAAGAAATCCAGAGGCATCAACGAGTTAGCGGAGCAGATCGAACCGCTGG
CCCAGAGCATGGCGACACTGGCCGACGAAGCCCGGCAGGTCATGAGCCAGACCCAGCAGGCCAGCGAGGC
GCAGGCGGCGGAGTGGCTGAAAGCCCAGCGCCAGACAGGGGCGGCATGGGTGGAGCTGGCCAAAGAGTTG
CGGGAGGTAGCCGCCGAGGTGAGCAGCGCCGCGCAGAGCGCCCGGAGCGCGTCGCGGGGGTGGCACTGGA
AGCTATGGCTAACCGTGATGCTGGCTTCCATGATGCCTACGGTGGTGCTGCTGATCGCATCGTTGCTCTT
GCTCGACCTGACGCCACTGACAACCGAGGACGGCTCGATCTGGCTGCGCTTGGTGGCCCGATGAAGAACG
ACAGGACTTTGCAGGCCATAGGCCGACAGCTCAAGGCCATGGGCTGTGAGCGCTCTTCCGCTTCCTCGCT
CACTGACTCGCTGCGCTCGGTCGTTCGGCTGCGGCGAGCGGTATCAGCTCACTCAAAGGCGGTAATACGG
TTATCCACAGAATCAGGGGATAACGCAGGAAAGAACATGTGAGCAAAAGGCCAGCAAAAGGCCAGGAACC
GTAAAAAGGCCGCGTTGCTGGCGTTTTTCCATAGGCTCCGCCCCCCTGACGAGCATCACAAAAATCGACG
CTCAAGTCAGAGGTGGCGAAACCCGACAGGACTATAAAGATACCAGGCGTTTCCCCCTGGAAGCTCCCTC
GTGCGCTCTCCTGTTCCGACCCTGCCGCTTACCGGATACCTGTCCGCCTTTCTCCCTTCGGGAAGCGTGG
CGCTTTCTCATAGCTCACGCTGTAGGTATCTCAGTTCGGTGTAGGTCGTTCGCTCCAAGCTGGGCTGTGT
GCACGAACCCCCCGTTCAGCCCGACCGCTGCGCCTTATCCGGTAACTATCGTCTTGAGTCCAACCCGGTA
AGACACGACTTATCGCCACTGGCAGCAGCCACTGGTAACAGGATTAGCAGAGCGAGGTATGTAGGCGGTG
CTACAGAGTTCTTGAAGTGGTGGCCTAACTACGGCTACACTAGAAGGACAGTATTTGGTATCTGCGCTCT
GCTGAAGCCAGTTACCTTCGGAAAAAGAGTTGGTAGCTCTTGATCCGGCAAACAAACCACCGCTGGTAGC
GGTGGTTTTTTTGTTTGCAAGCAGCAGATTACGCGCAGAAAAAAAGGATCTCAAGAAGATCCTTTGATCT
TTTCTACGGGGTCTGACGCTCAGTGGAACGAAAACTCACGTTAAGGGATTTTGGTCATGAGATTATCAAA
AAGGATCTTCACCTAGATCCTTTTAAATTAAAAATGAAGTTTTAAATCAATCTAAAGTATATATGAGTAA
ACTTGGTCTGACAGTTACCAATGCTTAATCAGTGAGGCACCTATCTCAGCGATCTGTCTATTTCGTTCAT
CCATAGTTGCCTGACTCCCCGTCGTGTAGATAACTACGATACGGGAGGGCTTACCATCTGGCCCCAGTGC
TGCAATGATACCGCGAGACCCACGCTCACCGGCTCCAGATTTATCAGCAATAAACCAGCCAGCCGGAAGG
GCCGAGCGCAGAAGTGGTCCTGCAACTTTATCCGCCTCCATCCAGTCTATTAATTGTTGCCGGGAAGCTA
GAGTAAGTAGTTCGCCAGTTAATAGTTTGCGCAACGTTGTTGCCATTGCTGCAGGCATCGTGGTGTCACG
CTCGTCGTTTGGTATGGCTTCATTCAGCTCCGGTTCCCAACGATCAAGGCGAGTTACATGATCCCCCATG
TTGTGCAAAAAAGCGGTTAGCTCCTTCGGTCCTCCGATCGTTGTCAGAAGTAAGTTGGCCGCAGTGTTAT
CACTCATGGTTATGGCAGCACTGCATAATTCTCTTACTGTCATGCCATCCGTAAGATGCTTTTCTGTGAC
TGGTGAGTACTCAACCAAGTCATTCTGAGAATAGTGTATGCGGCGACCGAGTTGCTCTTGCCCGGCGTCA
ACACGGGATAATACCGCGCCACATAGCAGAACTTTAAAAGTGCTCATCATTGGAAAACGTTCTTCGGGGC
GAAAACTCTCAAGGATCTTACCGCTGTTGAGATCCAGTTCGATGTAACCCACTCGTGCACCCAACTGATC
TTCAGCATCTTTTACTTTCACCAGCGTTTCTGGGTGAGCAAAAACAGGAAGGCAAAATGCCGCAAAAAAG
GGAATAAGGGCGACACGGAAATGTTGAATACTCATACTCTTCCTTTTTCAATATTATTGAAGCATTTATC
AGGGTTATTGTCTCATGAGCGGATACATATTTGAATGTATTTAGAAAAATAAACAAATAGGGGTTCCGCG
CACATTTCCCCGAAAAGTGCCACCTGACGTCTAAGAAACCATTATTATCATGACATTAACCTATAAAAAT
AGGCGTATCACGAGGCCCTTTCGTCTTCAAGAA
