Features (pLannotate 1.2.2; 12 found; start..end, strand, type, name):
    114..821     +  CDS            mCherry: mCherry is a basic (constitutively fluorescent) red fluorescent protein published in 2004, derived from Discosoma sp.. It is reported to be a very rapidly-maturing monomer with low acid sensitivity.
    845..916     +  terminator     rrnB T1 terminator: transcription terminator T1 from the E. coli rrnB gene
    932..959     +  terminator     T7Te terminator: phage T7 early transcription terminator
   1023..1174    +  CDS            TcR (fragment): tetracycline efflux protein; tet; confers resistance to tetracycline
   1169..1231    -  rep_origin     RSF1010 oriV (fragment): replication origin of the broad-host-range plasmid RSF1010; requires the RSF1010 RepA/B/C proteins for replication (Scholz et al., 1989)
   1261..1542    -  CDS            mobC: MOBC_ECOLX - Protein predicted: Swiss-Prot protein existence level 4. This protein is essential to promote the specific transfer of the plasmid in the presence of conjugative plasmids. From Escherichia coli.
   1573..1660    +  oriT           RSF1010 oriT: origin of transfer of the broad-host-range plasmid RSF1010 (Scholz et al., 1989)
   1741..2961    +  CDS            mobA (fragment): MOBA2_ECOLX - Also known as repB. Experimental evidence at protein level: Swiss-Prot protein existence level 1. Part of the relaxosome complex that is responsible for plasmid transfer during conjugation. Locally unwinds DNA and catalyzes the cleavage of one of the DNA strands at oriT. The cleaved strand is then transferred through the dedicated type IV secretion apparatus. MobA remains covalently linked at the 5' end of the strand, and once in the recipient cell, it probably catalyzes the rejoining of the two ends of the strand, re-forming the circular plasmid DNA. The primase activity of MobA
   3144..3732    -  rep_origin     ori: high-copy-number ColE1/pMB1/pBR322/pUC origin of replication
   3903..4763    -  CDS            AmpR: β-lactamase; bla; confers resistance to ampicillin, carbenicillin, and related antibiotics
   4764..4868    -  promoter       AmpR promoter: bla
   4969..4990    +  misc_feature   MCS (fragment): pUC18/19 multiple cloning site
>Addgene plasmid #112522 | pCON1-ProD.mCherry | addgene full sequence | sequence record 215690 | Addgene NGS Result
GTATAATATATTCAGGGAGACCACAACGGTTTCCCTCTACAAATAATTTTGTTTAACTTTTACTAGAGTC
ACACAGGAAAGTACTAGTCTAGATTTAAGAAGGAGATATACATATGGTGAGCAAGGGCGAGGAGGATAAC
ATGGCCATCATCAAGGAGTTCATGCGCTTCAAGGTGCACATGGAGGGCTCCGTGAACGGCCACGAGTTCG
AGATCGAGGGCGAGGGCGAGGGCCGCCCCTACGAGGGCACCCAGACCGCCAAGCTGAAGGTGACCAAGGG
TGGCCCCCTGCCCTTCGCCTGGGACATCCTGTCCCCTCAGTTCATGTACGGCTCCAAGGCCTACGTGAAG
CACCCCGCCGACATCCCCGACTACTTGAAGCTGTCCTTCCCCGAGGGCTTCAAGTGGGAGCGCGTGATGA
ACTTCGAGGACGGCGGCGTGGTGACCGTGACCCAGGACTCCTCCCTGCAGGACGGCGAGTTCATCTACAA
GGTGAAGCTGCGCGGCACCAACTTCCCCTCCGACGGCCCCGTAATGCAGAAGAAGACCATGGGCTGGGAG
GCCTCCTCCGAGCGGATGTACCCCGAGGACGGCGCCCTGAAGGGCGAGATCAAGCAGAGGCTGAAGCTGA
AGGACGGCGGCCACTACGACGCTGAGGTCAAGACCACCTACAAGGCCAAGAAGCCCGTGCAGCTGCCCGG
CGCCTACAACGTCAACATCAAGTTGGACATCACCTCCCACAACGAGGACTACACCATCGTGGAACAGTAC
GAACGCGCCGAGGGCCGCCACTCCACCGGCGGCATGGACGAGCTGTACAAGTAAGCATGCAAGCTTCCAG
GCATCAAATAAAACGAAAGGCTCAGTCGAAAGACTGGGCCTTTCGTTTTATCTGTTGTTTGTCGGTGAAC
GCTCTCTACTAGAGTCACACTGGCTCACCTTCGGGTGGGCCTTTCTGCGTTTATAAAGCTTTAATGCGGT
AGTTTATCACAGTTAAATTGCTAACGCAGTCAGGCACCGTGTATGAAATCTAACAATGCGCTCATCGTCA
TCCTCGGCACCGTCACCCTGGATGCTGTAGGCATAGGCTTGGTTATGCCGGTACTGCCGGGCCTCTTGCG
GGATATCGTCCATTCCGACAGCATCGCCAGTCACTATGGCGTGCTGCTAGCGCTTTTAGCCGCTTTAGCG
GCCTTTCCCCCTACCCGAAGGGTGGGGGCGCGTGTGCAGCCCCGCAGGGCCTGTCTCGGTCGATCATTCA
GCCCGGCTCATCCTTCTGGCGTGGCGGCAGACCGAACAAGGCGCGGTCGTGGTCGCGTTCAAGGTACGCA
TCCATTGCCGCCATGAGCCGATCCTCCGGCCACTCGCTGCTGTTCACCTTGGCCAAAATCATGGCCCCCA
CCAGCACCTTGCGCCTTGTTTCGTTCTTGCGCTCTTGCTGCTGTTCCCTTGCCCGCACCCGCTGAATTTC
GGCATTGATTCGCGCTCGTTGTTCTTCGAGCTTGGCCAGCCGATCCGCCGCCTTGTTGCTCCCCTTAACC
ATCTTGACACCCCATTGTTAATGTGCTGTCTCGTAGGCTATCATGGAGGCACAGCGGCGGCAATCCCGAC
CCTACTTTGTAGGGGAGGGCGCACTTACCGGTTTCTCTTCGAGAAACTGGCCTAACGGCCACCCTTCGGG
CGGTGCGCTCTCCGAGGGCCATTGCATGGAGCCGAAAAGCAAAAGCAACAGCGAGGCAGCATGGCGATTT
ATCACCTTACGGCGAAAACCGGCAGCAGGTCGGGCGGCCAATCGGCCAGGGCCAAGGCCGACTACATCCA
GCGCGAAGGCAAGTATGCCCGCGACATGGATGAAGTCTTGCACGCCGAATCCGGGCACATGCCGGAGTTC
GTCGAGCGGCCCGCCGACTACTGGGATGCTGCCGACCTGTATGAACGCGCCAATGGGCGGCTGTTCAAGG
AGGTCGAATTTGCCCTGCCGGTCGAGCTGACCCTCGACCAGCAGAAGGCGCTGGCGTCCGAGTTCGCCCA
GCACCTGACCGGTGCCGAGCGCCTGCCGTATACGCTGGCCATCCATGCCGGTGGCGGCGAGAACCCGCAC
TGCCACCTGATGATCTCCGAGCGGATCAATGACGGCATCGAGCGGCCCGCCGCTCAGTGGTTCAAGCGGT
ACAACGGCAAGACCCCGGAGAAGGGCGGGGCACAGAAGACCGAAGCGCTCAAGCCCAAGGCATGGCTTGA
GCAGACCCGCGAGGCATGGGCCGACCATGCCAACCGGGCATTAGAGCGGGCTGGCCACGACGCCCGCATT
GACCACAGAACACTTGAGGCGCAGGGCATCGAGCGCCTGCCCGGTGTTCACCTGGGGCCGAACGTGGTGG
AGATGGAAGGCCGGGGCATCCGCACCGACCGGGCAGACGTGGCCCTGAACATCGACACCGCCAACGCCCA
GATCATCGACTTACAGGAATACCGGGAGGCAATAGACCATGAACGCAATCGACAGAGTGAAGAAATCCAG
AGGCATCAACGAGTTAGCGGAGCAGATCGAACCGCTGGCCCAGAGCATGGCGACACTGGCCGACGAAGCC
CGGCAGGTCATGAGCCAGACCCAGCAGGCCAGCGAGGCGCAGGCGGCGGAGTGGCTGAAAGCCCAGCGCC
AGACAGGGGCGGCATGGGTGGAGCTGGCCAAAGAGTTGCGGGAGGTAGCCGCCGAGGTGAGCAGCGCCGC
GCAGAGCGCCCGGAGCGCGTCGCGGGGGTGGCACTGGAAGCTATGGCTAACCGTGATGCTGGCTTCCATG
ATGCCTACGGTGGTGCTGCTGATCGCATCGTTGCTCTTGCTCGACCTGACGCCACTGACAACCGAGGACG
GCTCGATCTGGCTGCGCTTGGTGGCCCGATGAAGAACGACAGGACTTTGCAGGCCATAGGCCGACAGCTC
AAGGCCATGGGCTGTGAGCGCTCTTCCGCTTCCTCGCTCACTGACTCGCTGCGCTCGGTCGTTCGGCTGC
GGCGAGCGGTATCAGCTCACTCAAAGGCGGTAATACGGTTATCCACAGAATCAGGGGATAACGCAGGAAA
GAACATGTGAGCAAAAGGCCAGCAAAAGGCCAGGAACCGTAAAAAGGCCGCGTTGCTGGCGTTTTTCCAT
AGGCTCCGCCCCCCTGACGAGCATCACAAAAATCGACGCTCAAGTCAGAGGTGGCGAAACCCGACAGGAC
TATAAAGATACCAGGCGTTTCCCCCTGGAAGCTCCCTCGTGCGCTCTCCTGTTCCGACCCTGCCGCTTAC
CGGATACCTGTCCGCCTTTCTCCCTTCGGGAAGCGTGGCGCTTTCTCATAGCTCACGCTGTAGGTATCTC
AGTTCGGTGTAGGTCGTTCGCTCCAAGCTGGGCTGTGTGCACGAACCCCCCGTTCAGCCCGACCGCTGCG
CCTTATCCGGTAACTATCGTCTTGAGTCCAACCCGGTAAGACACGACTTATCGCCACTGGCAGCAGCCAC
TGGTAACAGGATTAGCAGAGCGAGGTATGTAGGCGGTGCTACAGAGTTCTTGAAGTGGTGGCCTAACTAC
GGCTACACTAGAAGGACAGTATTTGGTATCTGCGCTCTGCTGAAGCCAGTTACCTTCGGAAAAAGAGTTG
GTAGCTCTTGATCCGGCAAACAAACCACCGCTGGTAGCGGTGGTTTTTTTGTTTGCAAGCAGCAGATTAC
GCGCAGAAAAAAAGGATCTCAAGAAGATCCTTTGATCTTTTCTACGGGGTCTGACGCTCAGTGGAACGAA
AACTCACGTTAAGGGATTTTGGTCATGAGATTATCAAAAAGGATCTTCACCTAGATCCTTTTAAATTAAA
AATGAAGTTTTAAATCAATCTAAAGTATATATGAGTAAACTTGGTCTGACAGTTACCAATGCTTAATCAG
TGAGGCACCTATCTCAGCGATCTGTCTATTTCGTTCATCCATAGTTGCCTGACTCCCCGTCGTGTAGATA
ACTACGATACGGGAGGGCTTACCATCTGGCCCCAGTGCTGCAATGATACCGCGAGACCCACGCTCACCGG
CTCCAGATTTATCAGCAATAAACCAGCCAGCCGGAAGGGCCGAGCGCAGAAGTGGTCCTGCAACTTTATC
CGCCTCCATCCAGTCTATTAATTGTTGCCGGGAAGCTAGAGTAAGTAGTTCGCCAGTTAATAGTTTGCGC
AACGTTGTTGCCATTGCTGCAGGCATCGTGGTGTCACGCTCGTCGTTTGGTATGGCTTCATTCAGCTCCG
GTTCCCAACGATCAAGGCGAGTTACATGATCCCCCATGTTGTGCAAAAAAGCGGTTAGCTCCTTCGGTCC
TCCGATCGTTGTCAGAAGTAAGTTGGCCGCAGTGTTATCACTCATGGTTATGGCAGCACTGCATAATTCT
CTTACTGTCATGCCATCCGTAAGATGCTTTTCTGTGACTGGTGAGTACTCAACCAAGTCATTCTGAGAAT
AGTGTATGCGGCGACCGAGTTGCTCTTGCCCGGCGTCAACACGGGATAATACCGCGCCACATAGCAGAAC
TTTAAAAGTGCTCATCATTGGAAAACGTTCTTCGGGGCGAAAACTCTCAAGGATCTTACCGCTGTTGAGA
TCCAGTTCGATGTAACCCACTCGTGCACCCAACTGATCTTCAGCATCTTTTACTTTCACCAGCGTTTCTG
GGTGAGCAAAAACAGGAAGGCAAAATGCCGCAAAAAAGGGAATAAGGGCGACACGGAAATGTTGAATACT
CATACTCTTCCTTTTTCAATATTATTGAAGCATTTATCAGGGTTATTGTCTCATGAGCGGATACATATTT
GAATGTATTTAGAAAAATAAACAAATAGGGGTTCCGCGCACATTTCCCCGAAAAGTGCCACCTGACGTCT
AAGAAACCATTATTATCATGACATTAACCTATAAAAATAGGCGTATCACGAGGCCCTTTCGTCTTCAAGA
ATTCGAGCTCGGTACCCGGGCACAGCTAACACCACGTCGTCCCTATCTGCTGCCCTAGGTCTATGAGTGG
TTGCTGGATAACTTTACGGGCATGCATAAGGCTC
